Addgene plasmid #176383: pZNF627.1.0-gDNA
Purpose: Expresses spCas9 and gRNA sequence targeting ZNF627
Depositing lab: Barbara Stranger & Kevin White. Depositing organization: University of Chicago.
Backbone
  Vector backbone: pX330
  Backbone manufacturer: addgene ID: 42230
  Vector type: CRISPR
Growth in bacteria
  Bacterial resistance: Ampicillin, 100 μg/mL
  Growth temperature: 37°C
  Growth strain: DH5alpha
  Copy number: High Copy
Gene/Insert
  Gene/Insert name: ZNF627 gRNA
  gRNA/shRNA sequence: AGTTCTTTCATGAGCATGAA(AGG)
  Species: H. sapiens (human)
  Cloning method: Restriction Enzyme; 5′ cloning site BbsI (destroyed during cloning); 3′ cloning site BbsI (destroyed during cloning)
Terms and licenses: Academic/Nonprofit Terms; Industry Terms: Not Available to Industry
Depositor comments: gRNA sequence listed also includes (uncloned) PAM
How to cite: pZNF627.1.0-gDNA was a gift from Barbara Stranger & Kevin White (Addgene plasmid # 176383 ; http://n2t.net/addgene:176383 ; RRID:Addgene_176383)
