[The description below was written by a language model from this plasmid's Addgene catalogue record and pLannotate feature annotations shown in this document.]
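Description:
pZNF627.1.0-gDNA is a CRISPR plasmid built on the pX330 backbone that delivers both components of the Streptococcus pyogenes Cas9 system from a single vector, with a guide RNA directed against the human zinc finger gene ZNF627. It is propagated in E. coli as a high-copy plasmid through a ColE1/pUC-type origin and selected with ampicillin via the β-lactamase gene. An f1 phage origin is also present, along with a single annotated AAV2 inverted terminal repeat and short bom and rop fragments that are backbone remnants rather than functional parts of the payload.

The guide cassette uses the human U6 RNA polymerase III promoter. In the circular map this promoter lies at the end of the numbered sequence, followed by the 20-nucleotide ZNF627 spacer and then the S. pyogenes gRNA scaffold at the start of the record. The spacer was inserted between BbsI sites that were destroyed during cloning, and the depositor notes that the PAM listed with the guide sequence is not part of the cloned insert. Downstream, Cas9 is expressed from a Pol II unit annotated with a CMV enhancer and a hybrid chicken β-actin/minute virus of mice intron. The feature table does not separately annotate the core promoter. The Cas9 coding sequence, which the annotation tool splits into contiguous N- and C-terminal portions, is full length. It carries a C-terminal nucleoplasmin nuclear localization signal and is terminated by the bovine growth hormone polyadenylation signal. No mammalian selection marker or fluorescent reporter is annotated. The stated purpose is co-expression of SpCas9 and the guide targeting ZNF627, and the human regulatory elements are consistent with use in human cells to cut that locus.
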