Features (pLannotate 1.2.2; 17 found; start..end, strand, type, name):
      1..76      +  misc_RNA       gRNA scaffold: guide RNA scaffold for the Streptococcus pyogenes CRISPR/Cas9 system
     83..126     +  misc_RNA       gRNA scaffold (fragment): guide RNA scaffold for the Streptococcus pyogenes CRISPR/Cas9 system
    173..458     +  enhancer       CMV enhancer: human cytomegalovirus immediate early enhancer; contains an 18-bp deletion relative to the standard CMV enhancer
    738..965     +  intron         hybrid intron: hybrid between chicken β-actin (CBA) and minute virus of mice (MMV) introns (Gray et al., 2011)
   1103..2704    +  CDS            Cas9(N): N-terminal portion of Streptococcus pyogenes Cas9 (Zetsche et al., 2015)
   2705..5203    +  CDS            Cas9(C): C-terminal portion of Streptococcus pyogenes Cas9 (Zetsche et al., 2015)
   5204..5251    +  CDS            nucleoplasmin NLS: bipartite nuclear localization signal from nucleoplasmin
   5285..5396    +  polyA_signal   bGH poly(A) signal: bovine growth hormone polyadenylation signal
   5501..5641    +  repeat_region  AAV2 ITR: inverted terminal repeat of adeno-associated virus serotype 2 inverted
   5646..5697    -  misc_feature   bom (fragment): basis of mobility region from pBR322
   5716..6171    +  rep_origin     f1 ori (sequence partly withheld): f1 bacteriophage origin of replication; arrow indicates direction of (+) strand synthesis
   6172..6221    -  misc_feature   bom (fragment): basis of mobility region from pBR322
   6323..6358    -  CDS            rop (fragment): Rop protein, which maintains plasmids at low copy number; rop
   6453..6557    +  promoter       AmpR promoter: bla
   6558..7418    +  CDS            AmpR: β-lactamase; bla; confers resistance to ampicillin, carbenicillin, and related antibiotics
   7589..8177    +  rep_origin     ori: high-copy-number ColE1/pMB1/pBR322/pUC origin of replication
   8239..8479    +  promoter       U6 promoter: RNA polymerase III promoter for human U6 snRNA
>Addgene plasmid #176383 | pZNF627.1.0-gDNA | addgene full sequence | sequence record 347361 | Addgene NGS Result
GTTTTAGAGCTAGAAATAGCAAGTTAAAATAAGGCTAGTCCGTTATCAACTTGAAAAAGTGGCACCGAGT
CGGTGCTTTTTTGTTTTAGAGCTAGAAATAGCAAGTTAAAATAAGGCTAGTCCGTTTTTAGCGCGTGCGC
CAATTCTGCAGACAAATGGCTCTAGAGGTACCCGTTACATAACTTACGGTAAATGGCCCGCCTGGCTGAC
CGCCCAACGACCCCCGCCCATTGACGTCAATAGTAACGCCAATAGGGACTTTCCATTGACGTCAATGGGT
GGAGTATTTACGGTAAACTGCCCACTTGGCAGTACATCAAGTGTATCATATGCCAAGTACGCCCCCTATT
GACGTCAATGACGGTAAATGGCCCGCCTGGCATTGTGCCCAGTACATGACCTTATGGGACTTTCCTACTT
GGCAGTACATCTACGTATTAGTCATCGCTATTACCATGGTCGAGGTGAGCCCCACGTTCTGCTTCACTCT
CCCCATCTCCCCCCCCTCCCCACCCCCAATTTTGTATTTATTTATTTTTTAATTATTTTGTGCAGCGATG
GGGGCGGGGGGGGGGGGGGGGCGCGCGCCRGGSGGGGSGGGGSGGGGSGRGGGGSGGGGSGGGGSGRGGS
GGRGRGGKGCGGCGGCAGCCAATCAGAGCGGCGCGCTCCGAAAGTTTCCTTTTATGGCGAGGCGGCGGCG
GCGGCGGCCCTATAAAAAGCGAAGCGCGCGGCGGGCGGGAGTCGCTGCGCGCTGCCTTCGCCCCGTGCCC
CGCTCCGCCGCCGCCTCGCGCCGCCCGCCCCGGCTCTGACTGACCGCGTTACTCCCACAGGTGAGCGGGC
GGGACGGCCCTTCTCCTCCGGGCTGTAATTAGCTGAGCAAGAGGTAAGGGTTTAAGGGATGGTTGGTTGG
TGGGGTATTAATGTTTAATTACCTGGAGCACCTGCCTGAAATCACTTTTTTTCAGGTTGGACCGGTGCCA
CCATGGACTATAAGGACCACGACGGAGACTACAAGGATCATGATATTGATTACAAAGACGATGACGATAA
GATGGCCCCAAAGAAGAAGCGGAAGGTCGGTATCCACGGAGTCCCAGCAGCCGACAAGAAGTACAGCATC
GGCCTGGACATCGGCACCAACTCTGTGGGCTGGGCCGTGATCACCGACGAGTACAAGGTGCCCAGCAAGA
AATTCAAGGTGCTGGGCAACACCGACCGGCACAGCATCAAGAAGAACCTGATCGGAGCCCTGCTGTTCGA
CAGCGGCGAAACAGCCGAGGCCACCCGGCTGAAGAGAACCGCCAGAAGAAGATACACCAGACGGAAGAAC
CGGATCTGCTATCTGCAAGAGATCTTCAGCAACGAGATGGCCAAGGTGGACGACAGCTTCTTCCACAGAC
TGGAAGAGTCCTTCCTGGTGGAAGAGGATAAGAAGCACGAGCGGCACCCCATCTTCGGCAACATCGTGGA
CGAGGTGGCCTACCACGAGAAGTACCCCACCATCTACCACCTGAGAAAGAAACTGGTGGACAGCACCGAC
AAGGCCGACCTGCGGCTGATCTATCTGGCCCTGGCCCACATGATCAAGTTCCGGGGCCACTTCCTGATCG
AGGGCGACCTGAACCCCGACAACAGCGACGTGGACAAGCTGTTCATCCAGCTGGTGCAGACCTACAACCA
GCTGTTCGAGGAAAACCCCATCAACGCCAGCGGCGTGGACGCCAAGGCCATCCTGTCTGCCAGACTGAGC
AAGAGCAGACGGCTGGAAAATCTGATCGCCCAGCTGCCCGGCGAGAAGAAGAATGGCCTGTTCGGAAACC
TGATTGCCCTGAGCCTGGGCCTGACCCCCAACTTCAAGAGCAACTTCGACCTGGCCGAGGATGCCAAACT
GCAGCTGAGCAAGGACACCTACGACGACGACCTGGACAACCTGCTGGCCCAGATCGGCGACCAGTACGCC
GACCTGTTTCTGGCCGCCAAGAACCTGTCCGACGCCATCCTGCTGAGCGACATCCTGAGAGTGAACACCG
AGATCACCAAGGCCCCCCTGAGCGCCTCTATGATCAAGAGATACGACGAGCACCACCAGGACCTGACCCT
GCTGAAAGCTCTCGTGCGGCAGCAGCTGCCTGAGAAGTACAAAGAGATTTTCTTCGACCAGAGCAAGAAC
GGCTACGCCGGCTACATTGACGGCGGAGCCAGCCAGGAAGAGTTCTACAAGTTCATCAAGCCCATCCTGG
AAAAGATGGACGGCACCGAGGAACTGCTCGTGAAGCTGAACAGAGAGGACCTGCTGCGGAAGCAGCGGAC
CTTCGACAACGGCAGCATCCCCCACCAGATCCACCTGGGAGAGCTGCACGCCATTCTGCGGCGGCAGGAA
GATTTTTACCCATTCCTGAAGGACAACCGGGAAAAGATCGAGAAGATCCTGACCTTCCGCATCCCCTACT
ACGTGGGCCCTCTGGCCAGGGGAAACAGCAGATTCGCCTGGATGACCAGAAAGAGCGAGGAAACCATCAC
CCCCTGGAACTTCGAGGAAGTGGTGGACAAGGGCGCTTCCGCCCAGAGCTTCATCGAGCGGATGACCAAC
TTCGATAAGAACCTGCCCAACGAGAAGGTGCTGCCCAAGCACAGCCTGCTGTACGAGTACTTCACCGTGT
ATAACGAGCTGACCAAAGTGAAATACGTGACCGAGGGAATGAGAAAGCCCGCCTTCCTGAGCGGCGAGCA
GAAAAAGGCCATCGTGGACCTGCTGTTCAAGACCAACCGGAAAGTGACCGTGAAGCAGCTGAAAGAGGAC
TACTTCAAGAAAATCGAGTGCTTCGACTCCGTGGAAATCTCCGGCGTGGAAGATCGGTTCAACGCCTCCC
TGGGCACATACCACGATCTGCTGAAAATTATCAAGGACAAGGACTTCCTGGACAATGAGGAAAACGAGGA
CATTCTGGAAGATATCGTGCTGACCCTGACACTGTTTGAGGACAGAGAGATGATCGAGGAACGGCTGAAA
ACCTATGCCCACCTGTTCGACGACAAAGTGATGAAGCAGCTGAAGCGGCGGAGATACACCGGCTGGGGCA
GGCTGAGCCGGAAGCTGATCAACGGCATCCGGGACAAGCAGTCCGGCAAGACAATCCTGGATTTCCTGAA
GTCCGACGGCTTCGCCAACAGAAACTTCATGCAGCTGATCCACGACGACAGCCTGACCTTTAAAGAGGAC
ATCCAGAAAGCCCAGGTGTCCGGCCAGGGCGATAGCCTGCACGAGCACATTGCCAATCTGGCCGGCAGCC
CCGCCATTAAGAAGGGCATCCTGCAGACAGTGAAGGTGGTGGACGAGCTCGTGAAAGTGATGGGCCGGCA
CAAGCCCGAGAACATCGTGATCGAAATGGCCAGAGAGAACCAGACCACCCAGAAGGGACAGAAGAACAGC
CGCGAGAGAATGAAGCGGATCGAAGAGGGCATCAAAGAGCTGGGCAGCCAGATCCTGAAAGAACACCCCG
TGGAAAACACCCAGCTGCAGAACGAGAAGCTGTACCTGTACTACCTGCAGAATGGGCGGGATATGTACGT
GGACCAGGAACTGGACATCAACCGGCTGTCCGACTACGATGTGGACCATATCGTGCCTCAGAGCTTTCTG
GCCGACGACTCCATCGACAACAAGGTGCTGACCAGAAGCGACAAGAACCGGGGCAAGAGCGACAACGTGC
CCTCCGAAGAGGTCGTGAAGAAGATGAAGAACTACTGGCGGCAGCTGCTGAACGCCAAGCTGATTACCCA
GAGAAAGTTCGACAATCTGACCAAGGCCGAGAGAGGCGGCCTGAGCGAACTGGATAAGGCCGGCTTCATC
AAGAGACAGCTGGTGGAAACCCGGCAGATCACAAAGCACGTGGCACAGATCCTGGACTCCCGGATGAACA
CTAAGTACGACGAGAATGACAAGCTGATCCGGGAAGTGAAAGTGATCACCCTGAAGTCCAAGCTGGTGTC
CGATTTCCGGAAGGATTTCCAGTTTTACAAAGTGCGCGAGATCAACAACTACCACCACGCCCACGACGCC
TACCTGAACGCCGTCGTGGGAACCGCCCTGATCAAAAAGTACCCTGCGCTGGAAAGCGAGTTCGTGTACG
GCGACTACAAGGTGTACGACGTGCGGAAGATGATCGCCAAGAGCGAGCAGGAAATCGGCAAGGCTACCGC
CAAGTACTTCTTCTACAGCAACATCATGAACTTTTTCAAGACCGAGATTACCCTGGCCAACGGCGAGATC
CGGAAGGCGCCTCTGATCGAGACAAACGGCGAAACCGGGGAGATCGTGTGGGATAAGGGCCGGGATTTTG
CCACCGTGCGGAAAGTGCTGAGCATGCCCCAAGTGAATATCGTGAAAAAGACCGAGGTGCAGACAGGCGG
CTTCAGCAAAGAGTCTATCCTGCCCAAGAGGAACAGCGATAAGCTGATCGCCAGAAAGAAGGACTGGGAC
CCTAAGAAGTACGGCGGCTTCGACAGCCCCACCGTGGCCTATTCTGTGCTGGTGGTGGCCAAAGTGGAAA
AGGGCAAGTCCAAGAAACTGAAGAGTGTGAAAGAGCTGCTGGGGATCACCATCATGGAAAGAAGCAGCTT
CGAGAAGAATCCCATCGACTTTCTGGAAGCCAAGGGCTACAAAGAAGTGAAAAAGGACCTGATCATCAAG
CTGCCTAAGTACTCCCTGTTCGAGCTGGAAAACGGCCGGAAGAGAATGCTGGCCTCTGCCGGCGAACTGC
AGAAGGGAAACGAACTGGCCCTGCCCTCCAAATATGTGAACTTCCTGTACCTGGCCAGCCACTATGAGAA
GCTGAAGGGCTCCCCCGAGGATAATGAGCAGAAACAGCTGTTTGTGGAACAGCACAAGCACTACCTGGAC
GAGATCATCGAGCAGATCAGCGAGTTCTCCAAGAGAGTGATCCTGGCCGACGCTAATCTGGACAAAGTGC
TGTCCGCCTACAACAAGCACCGGGATAAGCCCATCAGAGAGCAGGCCGAGAATATCATCCACCTGTTTAC
CCTGACCAATCTGGGAGCCCCTGCCGCCTTCAAGTACTTTGACACCACCATCGACCGGAAGAGGTACACC
AGCACCAAAGAGGTGCTGGACGCCACCCTGATCCACCAGAGCATCACCGGCCTGTACGAGACACGGATCG
ACCTGTCTCAGCTGGGAGGCGACAAAAGGCCGGCGGCCACGAAAAAGGCCGGCCAGGCAAAAAAGAAAAA
GTAAGAATTCCTAGAGCTCGCTGATCAGCCTCGACTGTGCCTTCTAGTTGCCAGCCATCTGTTGTTTGCC
CCTCCCCCGTGCCTTCCTTGACCCTGGAAGGTGCCACTCCCACTGTCCTTTCCTAATAAAATGAGGAAAT
TGCATCGCATTGTCTGAGTAGGTGTCATTCTATTCTGGGGGGTGGGGTGGGGCAGGACAGCAAGGGGGAG
GATTGGGAAGAGAATAGCAGGCATGCTGGGGAGCGGCCGCAGGAACCCCTAGTGATGGAGTTGGCCACTC
CCTCTCTGCGCGCTCGCTCGCTCACTGAGGCCGGGCGACCAAAGGTCGCCCGACGCCCGGGCTTTGCCCG
GGCGGCCTCAGTGAGCGAGCGAGCGCGCAGCTGCCTGCAGGGGCGCCTGATGCGGTATTTTCTCCTTACG
CATCTGTGCGGTATTTCACACCGCATA
[95 nt withheld, positions 5698-5792]
T
[46 nt withheld, positions 5794-5839]
C
[141 nt withheld, positions 5841-5981]
CCTTTGACGTTGGAGTCCACGTTCTTT
[37 nt withheld, positions 6009-6045]
ACTCTATCTCGGGCTATTCTTTTGATTTATAAGGGATTTTGCCGATTTCGGTCTATTGGTTAAAAAATGA
GCTGATTTAACAAAAATTTAACGCGAATTTTAACAAAATATTAACGTTTACAATTTTATGGTGCACTCTC
AGTACAATCTGCTCTGATGCCGCATAGTTAAGCCAGCCCCGACACCCGCCAACACCCGCTGACGCGCCCT
GACGGGCTTGTCTGCTCCCGGCATCCGCTTACAGACAAGCTGTGACCGTCTCCGGGAGCTGCATGTGTCA
GAGGTTTTCACCGTCATCACCGAAACGCGCGAGACGAAAGGGCCTCGTGATACGCCTATTTTTATAGGTT
AATGTCATGATAATAATGGTTTCTTAGACGTCAGGTGGCACTTTTCGGGGAAATGTGCGCGGAACCCCTA
TTTGTTTATTTTTCTAAATACATTCAAATATGTATCCGCTCATGAGACAATAACCCTGATAAATGCTTCA
ATAATATTGAAAAAGGAAGAGTATGAGTATTCAACATTTCCGTGTCGCCCTTATTCCCTTTTTTGCGGCA
TTTTGCCTTCCTGTTTTTGCTCACCCAGAAACGCTGGTGAAAGTAAAAGATGCTGAAGATCAGTTGGGTG
CACGAGTGGGTTACATCGAACTGGATCTCAACAGCGGTAAGATCCTTGAGAGTTTTCGCCCCGAAGAACG
TTTTCCAATGATGAGCACTTTTAAAGTTCTGCTATGTGGCGCGGTATTATCCCGTATTGACGCCGGGCAA
GAGCAACTCGGTCGCCGCATACACTATTCTCAGAATGACTTGGTTGAGTACTCACCAGTCACAGAAAAGC
ATCTTACGGATGGCATGACAGTAAGAGAATTATGCAGTGCTGCCATAACCATGAGTGATAACACTGCGGC
CAACTTACTTCTGACAACGATCGGAGGACCGAAGGAGCTAACCGCTTTTTTGCACAACATGGGGGATCAT
GTAACTCGCCTTGATCGTTGGGAACCGGAGCTGAATGAAGCCATACCAAACGACGAGCGTGACACCACGA
TGCCTGTAGCAATGGCAACAACGTTGCGCAAACTATTAACTGGCGAACTACTTACTCTAGCTTCCCGGCA
ACAATTAATAGACTGGATGGAGGCGGATAAAGTTGCAGGACCACTTCTGCGCTCGGCCCTTCCGGCTGGC
TGGTTTATTGCTGATAAATCTGGAGCCGGTGAGCGTGGAAGCCGCGGTATCATTGCAGCACTGGGGCCAG
ATGGTAAGCCCTCCCGTATCGTAGTTATCTACACGACGGGGAGTCAGGCAACTATGGATGAACGAAATAG
ACAGATCGCTGAGATAGGTGCCTCACTGATTAAGCATTGGTAACTGTCAGACCAAGTTTACTCATATATA
CTTTAGATTGATTTAAAACTTCATTTTTAATTTAAAAGGATCTAGGTGAAGATCCTTTTTGATAATCTCA
TGACCAAAATCCCTTAACGTGAGTTTTCGTTCCACTGAGCGTCAGACCCCGTAGAAAAGATCAAAGGATC
TTCTTGAGATCCTTTTTTTCTGCGCGTAATCTGCTGCTTGCAAACAAAAAAACCACCGCTACCAGCGGTG
GTTTGTTTGCCGGATCAAGAGCTACCAACTCTTTTTCCGAAGGTAACTGGCTTCAGCAGAGCGCAGATAC
CAAATACTGTTCTTCTAGTGTAGCCGTAGTTAGGCCACCACTTCAAGAACTCTGTAGCACCGCCTACATA
CCTCGCTCTGCTAATCCTGTTACCAGTGGCTGCTGCCAGTGGCGATAAGTCGTGTCTTACCGGGTTGGAC
TCAAGACGATAGTTACCGGATAAGGCGCAGCGGTCGGGCTGAACGGGGGGTTCGTGCACACAGCCCAGCT
TGGAGCGAACGACCTACACCGAACTGAGATACCTACAGCGTGAGCTATGAGAAAGCGCCACGCTTCCCGA
AGGGAGAAAGGCGGACAGGTATCCGGTAAGCGGCAGGGTCGGAACAGGAGAGCGCACGAGGGAGCTTCCA
GGGGGAAACGCCTGGTATCTTTATAGTCCTGTCGGGTTTCGCCACCTCTGACTTGAGCGTCGATTTTTGT
GATGCTCGTCAGGGGGGCGGAGCCTATGGAAAAACGCCAGCAACGCGGCCTTTTTACGGTTCCTGGCCTT
TTGCTGGCCTTTTGCTCACATGTGAGGGCCTATTTCCCATGATTCCTTCATATTTGCATATACGATACAA
GGCTGTTAGAGAGATAATTGGAATTAATTTGACTGTAAACACAAAGATATTAGTACAAAATACGTGACGT
AGAAAGTAATAATTTCTTGGGTAGTTTGCAGTTTTAAAATTATGTTTTAAAATGGACTATCATATGCTTA
CCGTAACTTGAAAGTATTTCGATTTCTTGGCTTTATATATCTTGTGGAAAGGACGAAACACCGAGTTCTT
TCATGAGCATGAA
